>Addgene plasmid #139665 | pORANGE Bsn-GFP KI | addgene full sequence | sequence record 291876 | Addgene NGS Result
ACGGTTCCTGGCCTTTTGCTGGCCTTTTGCTCACATGTGAGGGCCTATTTCCCATGATTCCTTCATATTT
GCATATACGATACAAGGCTGTTAGAGAGATAATTGGAATTAATTTGACTGTAAACACAAAGATATTAGTA
CAAAATACGTGACGTAGAAAGTAATAATTTCTTGGGTAGTTTGCAGTTTTAAAATTATGTTTTAAAATGG
ACTATCATATGCTTACCGTAACTTGAAAGTATTTCGATTTCTTGGCTTTATATATCTTGTGGAAAGGACG
AAACACCTGGACACAATCACCAGAATGGTTTTAGAGCTAGAAATAGCAAGTTAAAATAAGGCTAGTCCGT
TATCAACTTGAAAAAGTGGCACCGAGTCGGTGCTTTTTTGTTTTAGAGCTAGAAATAGCAAGTTAAAATA
AGGCTAGTCCGTTTTTAGCGCGTGCGCCAATTCTGCAGACAAATGGCTCTAGAAGCTTTCGAAGACCCTA
GATGGACACAATCACCAGAATGCGGAGGCTAGCGGAGTGAGCAAGGGCGAGGAGCTGTTCACCGGGGTGG
TGCCCATCCTGGTCGAGCTGGACGGCGACGTAAACGGCCACAAGTTCAGCGTGTCCGGCGAGGGCGAGGG
CGATGCCACCTACGGCAAGCTGACCCTGAAGTTCATCTGCACCACCGGCAAGCTGCCCGTGCCCTGGCCC
ACCCTCGTGACCACCCTGACCTACGGCGTGCAGTGCTTCAGCCGCTACCCCGACCACATGAAGCAGCACG
ACTTCTTCAAGTCCGCCATGCCCGAAGGCTACGTCCAGGAGCGCACCATCTTCTTCAAGGACGACGGCAA
CTACAAGACCCGCGCCGAGGTGAAGTTCGAGGGCGACACCCTGGTGAACCGCATCGAGCTGAAGGGCATC
GACTTCAAGGAGGACGGCAACATCCTGGGGCACAAGCTGGAGTACAACTACAACAGCCACAACGTCTATA
TCATGGCCGACAAGCAGAAGAACGGCATCAAGGTGAACTTCAAGATCCGCCACAACATCGAGGACGGCAG
CGTGCAGCTCGCCGACCACTACCAGCAGAACACCCCCATCGGCGACGGCCCCGTGCTGCTGCCCGACAAC
CACTACCTGAGCACCCAGTCCGCCCTGAGCAAAGACCCCAACGAGAAGCGCGATCACATGGTCCTGCTGG
AGTTCGTGACCGCCGCCGGGATCACTCTCGGCATGGACGAGCTGTACAAGAGCGCTTAATGGACACAATC
ACCAGAATGGGGCTCGGGGTCTTCTCCTCGAGGATCCTAGGACGCGTCCTAGGACGCGTCCAGAGGTACC
CGTTACATAACTTACGGTAAATGGCCCGCCTGGCTGACCGCCCAACGACCCCCGCCCATTGACGTCAATA
GTAACGCCAATAGGGACTTTCCATTGACGTCAATGGGTGGAGTATTTACGGTAAACTGCCCACTTGGCAG
TACATCAAGTGTATCATATGCCAAGTACGCCCCCTATTGACGTCAATGACGGTAAATGGCCCGCCTGGCA
TTGTGCCCAGTACATGACCTTATGGGACTTTCCTACTTGGCAGTACATCTACGTATTAGTCATCGCTATT
ACCATGGTCGAGGTGAGCCCCACGTTCTGCTTCACTCTCCCCATCTCCCCCCCCTCCCCACCCCCAATTT
TGTATTTATTTATTTTTTAATTATTTTGTGCAGCGATGGGGGCGGGGGGGGGGGGGGGGCGCGCGCCAGG
CGGGGCGGGGCGGGGCGAGGGGCGGGGCGGGGCGAGGCGGAGAGGTGCGGCGGCAGCCAATCAGAGCGGC
GCGCTCCGAAAGTTTCCTTTTATGGCGAGGCGGCGGCGGCGGCGGCCCTATAAAAAGCGAAGCGCGCGGC
GGGCGGGAGTCGCTGCGCGCTGCCTTCGCCCCGTGCCCCGCTCCGCCGCCGCCTCGCGCCGCCCGCCCCG
GCTCTGACTGACCGCGTTACTCCCACAGGTGAGCGGGCGGGACGGCCCTTCTCCTCCGGGCTGTAATTAG
CTGAGCAAGAGGTAAGGGTTTAAGGGATGGTTGGTTGGTGGGGTATTAATGTTTAATTACCTGGAGCACC
TGCCTGAAATCACTTTTTTTCAGGTTGGACCGGTGCCACCATGTACCCATACGATGTTCCAGATTACGCT
TCGCCGAAGAAAAAGCGCAAGGTCGAAGCGTCCGACAAGAAGTACAGCATCGGCCTGGACATCGGCACCA
ACTCTGTGGGCTGGGCCGTGATCACCGACGAGTACAAGGTGCCCAGCAAGAAATTCAAGGTGCTGGGCAA
CACCGACCGGCACAGCATCAAGAAGAACCTGATCGGAGCCCTGCTGTTCGACAGCGGCGAAACAGCCGAG
GCCACCCGGCTGAAGAGAACCGCCAGAAGAAGATACACCAGACGGAAGAACCGGATCTGCTATCTGCAAG
AGATCTTCAGCAACGAGATGGCCAAGGTGGACGACAGCTTCTTCCACAGACTGGAAGAGTCCTTCCTGGT
GGAAGAGGATAAGAAGCACGAGCGGCACCCCATCTTCGGCAACATCGTGGACGAGGTGGCCTACCACGAG
AAGTACCCCACCATCTACCACCTGAGAAAGAAACTGGTGGACAGCACCGACAAGGCCGACCTGCGGCTGA
TCTATCTGGCCCTGGCCCACATGATCAAGTTCCGGGGCCACTTCCTGATCGAGGGCGACCTGAACCCCGA
CAACAGCGACGTGGACAAGCTGTTCATCCAGCTGGTGCAGACCTACAACCAGCTGTTCGAGGAAAACCCC
ATCAACGCCAGCGGCGTGGACGCCAAGGCCATCCTGTCTGCCAGACTGAGCAAGAGCAGACGGCTGGAAA
ATCTGATCGCCCAGCTGCCCGGCGAGAAGAAGAATGGCCTGTTCGGAAACCTGATTGCCCTGAGCCTGGG
CCTGACCCCCAACTTCAAGAGCAACTTCGACCTGGCCGAGGATGCCAAACTGCAGCTGAGCAAGGACACC
TACGACGACGACCTGGACAACCTGCTGGCCCAGATCGGCGACCAGTACGCCGACCTGTTTCTGGCCGCCA
AGAACCTGTCCGACGCCATCCTGCTGAGCGACATCCTGAGAGTGAACACCGAGATCACCAAGGCCCCCCT
GAGCGCCTCTATGATCAAGAGATACGACGAGCACCACCAGGACCTGACCCTGCTGAAAGCTCTCGTGCGG
CAGCAGCTGCCTGAGAAGTACAAAGAGATTTTCTTCGACCAGAGCAAGAACGGCTACGCCGGCTACATTG
ACGGCGGAGCCAGCCAGGAAGAGTTCTACAAGTTCATCAAGCCCATCCTGGAAAAGATGGACGGCACCGA
GGAACTGCTCGTGAAGCTGAACAGAGAGGACCTGCTGCGGAAGCAGCGGACCTTCGACAACGGCAGCATC
CCCCACCAGATCCACCTGGGAGAGCTGCACGCCATTCTGCGGCGGCAGGAAGATTTTTACCCATTCCTGA
AGGACAACCGGGAAAAGATCGAGAAGATCCTGACCTTCCGCATCCCCTACTACGTGGGCCCTCTGGCCAG
GGGAAACAGCAGATTCGCCTGGATGACCAGAAAGAGCGAGGAAACCATCACCCCCTGGAACTTCGAGGAA
GTGGTGGACAAGGGCGCTTCCGCCCAGAGCTTCATCGAGCGGATGACCAACTTCGATAAGAACCTGCCCA
ACGAGAAGGTGCTGCCCAAGCACAGCCTGCTGTACGAGTACTTCACCGTGTATAACGAGCTGACCAAAGT
GAAATACGTGACCGAGGGAATGAGAAAGCCCGCCTTCCTGAGCGGCGAGCAGAAAAAGGCCATCGTGGAC
CTGCTGTTCAAGACCAACCGGAAAGTGACCGTGAAGCAGCTGAAAGAGGACTACTTCAAGAAAATCGAGT
GCTTCGACTCCGTGGAAATCTCCGGCGTGGAAGATCGGTTCAACGCCTCCCTGGGCACATACCACGATCT
GCTGAAAATTATCAAGGACAAGGACTTCCTGGACAATGAGGAAAACGAGGACATTCTGGAAGATATCGTG
CTGACCCTGACACTGTTTGAGGACAGAGAGATGATCGAGGAACGGCTGAAAACCTATGCCCACCTGTTCG
ACGACAAAGTGATGAAGCAGCTGAAGCGGCGGAGATACACCGGCTGGGGCAGGCTGAGCCGGAAGCTGAT
CAACGGCATCCGGGACAAGCAGTCCGGCAAGACAATCCTGGATTTCCTGAAGTCCGACGGCTTCGCCAAC
AGAAACTTCATGCAGCTGATCCACGACGACAGCCTGACCTTTAAAGAGGACATCCAGAAAGCCCAGGTGT
CCGGCCAGGGCGATAGCCTGCACGAGCACATTGCCAATCTGGCCGGCAGCCCCGCCATTAAGAAGGGCAT
CCTGCAGACAGTGAAGGTGGTGGACGAGCTCGTGAAAGTGATGGGCCGGCACAAGCCCGAGAACATCGTG
ATCGAAATGGCCAGAGAGAACCAGACCACCCAGAAGGGACAGAAGAACAGCCGCGAGAGAATGAAGCGGA
TCGAAGAGGGCATCAAAGAGCTGGGCAGCCAGATCCTGAAAGAACACCCCGTGGAAAACACCCAGCTGCA
GAACGAGAAGCTGTACCTGTACTACCTGCAGAATGGGCGGGATATGTACGTGGACCAGGAACTGGACATC
AACCGGCTGTCCGACTACGATGTGGACCATATCGTGCCTCAGAGCTTTCTGAAGGACGACTCCATCGACA
ACAAGGTGCTGACCAGAAGCGACAAGAACCGGGGCAAGAGCGACAACGTGCCCTCCGAAGAGGTCGTGAA
GAAGATGAAGAACTACTGGCGGCAGCTGCTGAACGCCAAGCTGATTACCCAGAGAAAGTTCGACAATCTG
ACCAAGGCCGAGAGAGGCGGCCTGAGCGAACTGGATAAGGCCGGCTTCATCAAGAGACAGCTGGTGGAAA
CCCGGCAGATCACAAAGCACGTGGCACAGATCCTGGACTCCCGGATGAACACTAAGTACGACGAGAATGA
CAAGCTGATCCGGGAAGTGAAAGTGATCACCCTGAAGTCCAAGCTGGTGTCCGATTTCCGGAAGGATTTC
CAGTTTTACAAAGTGCGCGAGATCAACAACTACCACCACGCCCACGACGCCTACCTGAACGCCGTCGTGG
GAACCGCCCTGATCAAAAAGTACCCTAAGCTGGAAAGCGAGTTCGTGTACGGCGACTACAAGGTGTACGA
CGTGCGGAAGATGATCGCCAAGAGCGAGCAGGAAATCGGCAAGGCTACCGCCAAGTACTTCTTCTACAGC
AACATCATGAACTTTTTCAAGACCGAGATTACCCTGGCCAACGGCGAGATCCGGAAGCGGCCTCTGATCG
AGACAAACGGCGAAACCGGGGAGATCGTGTGGGATAAGGGCCGGGATTTTGCCACCGTGCGGAAAGTGCT
GAGCATGCCCCAAGTGAATATCGTGAAAAAGACCGAGGTGCAGACAGGCGGCTTCAGCAAAGAGTCTATC
CTGCCCAAGAGGAACAGCGATAAGCTGATCGCCAGAAAGAAGGACTGGGACCCTAAGAAGTACGGCGGCT
TCGACAGCCCCACCGTGGCCTATTCTGTGCTGGTGGTGGCCAAAGTGGAAAAGGGCAAGTCCAAGAAACT
GAAGAGTGTGAAAGAGCTGCTGGGGATCACCATCATGGAAAGAAGCAGCTTCGAGAAGAATCCCATCGAC
TTTCTGGAAGCCAAGGGCTACAAAGAAGTGAAAAAGGACCTGATCATCAAGCTGCCTAAGTACTCCCTGT
TCGAGCTGGAAAACGGCCGGAAGAGAATGCTGGCCTCTGCCGGCGAACTGCAGAAGGGAAACGAACTGGC
CCTGCCCTCCAAATATGTGAACTTCCTGTACCTGGCCAGCCACTATGAGAAGCTGAAGGGCTCCCCCGAG
GATAATGAGCAGAAACAGCTGTTTGTGGAACAGCACAAGCACTACCTGGACGAGATCATCGAGCAGATCA
GCGAGTTCTCCAAGAGAGTGATCCTGGCCGACGCTAATCTGGACAAAGTGCTGTCCGCCTACAACAAGCA
CCGGGATAAGCCCATCAGAGAGCAGGCCGAGAATATCATCCACCTGTTTACCCTGACCAATCTGGGAGCC
CCTGCCGCCTTCAAGTACTTTGACACCACCATCGACCGGAAGAGGTACACCAGCACCAAAGAGGTGCTGG
ACGCCACCCTGATCCACCAGAGCATCACCGGCCTGTACGAGACACGGATCGACCTGTCTCAGCTGGGAGG
CGACAGCCCCAAGAAGAAGAGAAAGGTGGAGGCCAGCTAAGAATTCTAACTAGAGCTCGCTGATCAGCCT
CGACTGTGCCTTCTAGTTGCCAGCCATCTGTTGTTTGCCCCTCCCCCGTGCCTTCCTTGACCCTGGAAGG
TGCCACTCCCACTGTCCTTTCCTAATAAAATGAGGAAATTGCATCGCATTGTCTGAGTAGGTGTCATTCT
ATTCTGGGGGGTGGGGTGGGGCAGGACAGCAAGGGGGAGGATTGGGAAGAGAATAGCAGGCATGCTGGGG
AGCGGCCGCAGGAACCCCTAGTGATGGAGTTGGCCACTCCCTCTCTGCGCGCTCGCTCGCTCACTGAGGC
CGGGCGACCAAAGGTCGCCCGACGCCCGGGCTTTGCCCGGGCGGCCTCAGTGAGCGAGCGAGCGCGCAGC
TGCCTGCAGGGGCGCCTGATGCGGTATTTTCTCCTTACGCATCTGTGCGGTATTTCACACCGCATA
[95 nt withheld, positions 6787-6881]
T
[46 nt withheld, positions 6883-6928]
C
[141 nt withheld, positions 6930-7070]
CCTTTGACGTTGGAGTCCACGTTCTTT
[37 nt withheld, positions 7098-7134]
ACTCTATCTCGGGCTATTCTTTTGATTTATAAGGGATTTTGCCGATTTCGGTCTATTGGTTAAAAAATGA
GCTGATTTAACAAAAATTTAACGCGAATTTTAACAAAATATTAACGTTTACAATTTTATGGTGCACTCTC
AGTACAATCTGCTCTGATGCCGCATAGTTAAGCCAGCCCCGACACCCGCCAACACCCGCTGACGCGCCCT
GACGGGCTTGTCTGCTCCCGGCATCCGCTTACAGACAAGCTGTGACCGTCTCCGGGAGCTGCATGTGTCA
GAGGTTTTCACCGTCATCACCGAAACGCGCGAGACGAAAGGGCCTCGTGATACGCCTATTTTTATAGGTT
AATGTCATGATAATAATGGTTTCTTAGACGTCAGGTGGCACTTTTCGGGGAAATGTGCGCGGAACCCCTA
TTTGTTTATTTTTCTAAATACATTCAAATATGTATCCGCTCATGAGACAATAACCCTGATAAATGCTTCA
ATAATATTGAAAAAGGAAGAGTATGAGTATTCAACATTTCCGTGTCGCCCTTATTCCCTTTTTTGCGGCA
TTTTGCCTTCCTGTTTTTGCTCACCCAGAAACGCTGGTGAAAGTAAAAGATGCTGAAGATCAGTTGGGTG
CACGAGTGGGTTACATCGAACTGGATCTCAACAGCGGTAAGATCCTTGAGAGTTTTCGCCCCGAAGAACG
TTTTCCAATGATGAGCACTTTTAAAGTTCTGCTATGTGGCGCGGTATTATCCCGTATTGACGCCGGGCAA
GAGCAACTCGGTCGCCGCATACACTATTCTCAGAATGACTTGGTTGAGTACTCACCAGTCACAGAAAAGC
ATCTTACGGATGGCATGACAGTAAGAGAATTATGCAGTGCTGCCATAACCATGAGTGATAACACTGCGGC
CAACTTACTTCTGACAACGATCGGAGGACCGAAGGAGCTAACCGCTTTTTTGCACAACATGGGGGATCAT
GTAACTCGCCTTGATCGTTGGGAACCGGAGCTGAATGAAGCCATACCAAACGACGAGCGTGACACCACGA
TGCCTGTAGCAATGGCAACAACGTTGCGCAAACTATTAACTGGCGAACTACTTACTCTAGCTTCCCGGCA
ACAATTAATAGACTGGATGGAGGCGGATAAAGTTGCAGGACCACTTCTGCGCTCGGCCCTTCCGGCTGGC
TGGTTTATTGCTGATAAATCTGGAGCCGGTGAGCGTGGAAGCCGCGGTATCATTGCAGCACTGGGGCCAG
ATGGTAAGCCCTCCCGTATCGTAGTTATCTACACGACGGGGAGTCAGGCAACTATGGATGAACGAAATAG
ACAGATCGCTGAGATAGGTGCCTCACTGATTAAGCATTGGTAACTGTCAGACCAAGTTTACTCATATATA
CTTTAGATTGATTTAAAACTTCATTTTTAATTTAAAAGGATCTAGGTGAAGATCCTTTTTGATAATCTCA
TGACCAAAATCCCTTAACGTGAGTTTTCGTTCCACTGAGCGTCAGACCCCGTAGAAAAGATCAAAGGATC
TTCTTGAGATCCTTTTTTTCTGCGCGTAATCTGCTGCTTGCAAACAAAAAAACCACCGCTACCAGCGGTG
GTTTGTTTGCCGGATCAAGAGCTACCAACTCTTTTTCCGAAGGTAACTGGCTTCAGCAGAGCGCAGATAC
CAAATACTGTTCTTCTAGTGTAGCCGTAGTTAGGCCACCACTTCAAGAACTCTGTAGCACCGCCTACATA
CCTCGCTCTGCTAATCCTGTTACCAGTGGCTGCTGCCAGTGGCGATAAGTCGTGTCTTACCGGGTTGGAC
TCAAGACGATAGTTACCGGATAAGGCGCAGCGGTCGGGCTGAACGGGGGGTTCGTGCACACAGCCCAGCT
TGGAGCGAACGACCTACACCGAACTGAGATACCTACAGCGTGAGCTATGAGAAAGCGCCACGCTTCCCGA
AGGGAGAAAGGCGGACAGGTATCCGGTAAGCGGCAGGGTCGGAACAGGAGAGCGCACGAGGGAGCTTCCA
GGGGGAAACGCCTGGTATCTTTATAGTCCTGTCGGGTTTCGCCACCTCTGACTTGAGCGTCGATTTTTGT
GATGCTCGTCAGGGGGGCGGAGCCTATGGAAAAACGCCAGCAACGCGGCCTTTTT
Features (pLannotate 1.2.2; 19 found; start..end, strand, type, name):
     39..279     +  promoter       U6 promoter: RNA polymerase III promoter for human U6 snRNA
    308..383     +  misc_RNA       gRNA scaffold: guide RNA scaffold for the Streptococcus pyogenes CRISPR/Cas9 system
    390..433     +  misc_RNA       gRNA scaffold (fragment): guide RNA scaffold for the Streptococcus pyogenes CRISPR/Cas9 system
    527..1240    +  CDS            EGFP: EGFP is a basic (constitutively fluorescent) green fluorescent protein published in 1996, derived from Aequorea victoria. It is reported to be a rapidly-maturing weak dimer with moderate acid sensitivity.
   1331..1616    +  enhancer       CMV enhancer: human cytomegalovirus immediate early enhancer; contains an 18-bp deletion relative to the standard CMV enhancer
   1618..1895    +  promoter       chicken β-actin promoter: No description available
   1896..2123    +  intron         hybrid intron: hybrid between chicken β-actin (CBA) and minute virus of mice (MMV) introns (Gray et al., 2011)
   2144..2171    +  CDS            3xHA (fragment): three tandem HA epitope tags
   2204..3805    +  CDS            Cas9(N): N-terminal portion of Streptococcus pyogenes Cas9 (Zetsche et al., 2015)
   3806..6304    +  CDS            Cas9(C): C-terminal portion of Streptococcus pyogenes Cas9 (Zetsche et al., 2015)
   6374..6485    +  polyA_signal   bGH poly(A) signal: bovine growth hormone polyadenylation signal
   6590..6730    +  repeat_region  AAV2 ITR: inverted terminal repeat of adeno-associated virus serotype 2 inverted
   6735..6786    -  misc_feature   bom (fragment): basis of mobility region from pBR322
   6805..7260    +  rep_origin     f1 ori (sequence partly withheld): f1 bacteriophage origin of replication; arrow indicates direction of (+) strand synthesis
   7261..7310    -  misc_feature   bom (fragment): basis of mobility region from pBR322
   7412..7447    -  CDS            rop (fragment): Rop protein, which maintains plasmids at low copy number; rop
   7542..7646    +  promoter       AmpR promoter: bla
   7647..8507    +  CDS            AmpR: β-lactamase; bla; confers resistance to ampicillin, carbenicillin, and related antibiotics
   8678..9266    +  rep_origin     ori: high-copy-number ColE1/pMB1/pBR322/pUC origin of replication
