[The description below was written by a language model from this plasmid's Addgene catalogue record and pLannotate feature annotations shown in this document.]
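Description:
pORANGE Bsn-GFP KI is a mammalian expression plasmid built on the pORANGE backbone for CRISPR/Cas9-mediated knock-in of GFP into the endogenous Bassoon (Bsn) gene of mouse or rat cells, in particular neurons. It places the tag at the C-terminal end of the protein, recorded as amino acid position F3938. The full sequence is 9,289 nt. In bacteria it is maintained at high copy through a ColE1/pUC-type origin and selected with ampicillin via the β-lactamase gene. An f1 phage origin and small remnants of the pBR322 bom and rop regions are also present.

All components needed for editing are carried on the one plasmid. A human U6 RNA polymerase III promoter drives a Bsn-targeting guide fused to the Streptococcus pyogenes gRNA scaffold; a second, partial scaffold fragment is annotated just downstream. Next comes the donor, an EGFP coding sequence with no annotated promoter of its own. It is therefore expected to be expressed only after integration into the target locus, so that fluorescence reports Bassoon made from its native gene rather than an overexpressed copy. How the donor is released and inserted is not stated in the record. The Cbh promoter (CMV enhancer, chicken β-actin promoter and a hybrid CBA/MVM intron) then drives S. pyogenes Cas9. Cas9 is annotated as two contiguous N- and C-terminal portions, preceded by an HA epitope fragment and terminated by a bGH polyadenylation signal. A single AAV2 ITR lies downstream of the Cas9 cassette, apparently a backbone remnant, since no second ITR is annotated for packaging. The construct is used to label endogenous Bassoon for fluorescence imaging.
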