Addgene plasmid #139665: pORANGE Bsn-GFP KI
Purpose: Endogenous tagging of Bassoon: C-terminal (amino acid position: F3938)
Depositing lab: Harold MacGillavry. Publication: ORANGE: A CRISPR/Cas9-based genome editing toolbox for epitope tagging of endogenous proteins in neurons. Willems J, de Jong APH, Scheefhals N, Mertens E, Catsburg LAE, Poorthuis RB, de Winter F, Verhaagen J, Meye FJ, MacGillavry HD. PLoS Biol. 2020 Apr 10;18(4):e3000665. doi: 10.1371/journal.pbio.3000665. PubMed 32275651.
Backbone
  Vector backbone: pORANGE
  Backbone size w/o insert (bp): 9289
  Vector type: Mammalian Expression
Growth in bacteria
  Bacterial resistance: Ampicillin, 100 μg/mL
  Growth temperature: 37°C
  Growth strain: DH5alpha
  Copy number: High Copy
Gene/Insert
  Gene/Insert name: gRNA and GFP donor
  gRNA/shRNA sequence: TGGACACAATCACCAGAATG
  Species: M. musculus (mouse), R. norvegicus (rat)
  Promoter: U6 and Cbh
  Cloning method: Restriction Enzyme; 5′ cloning site Unknown (unknown if destroyed)
  Sequencing primers: 5′ aaggctgttagagagataattggaa; 3′ cgggccatttaccgtaagtt
Terms and licenses: Academic/Nonprofit Terms; Industry Terms: Not Available to Industry
How to cite: pORANGE Bsn-GFP KI was a gift from Harold MacGillavry (Addgene plasmid # 139665 ; http://n2t.net/addgene:139665 ; RRID:Addgene_139665)
